>Addgene plasmid #122353 | pTV-Peg3-tdiRFP670-PEST | depositor full sequence | sequence record 233464 | pTV-Peg3-tdiRFP670-PEST sequence 7103 bps
CTAAATTGTAAGCGTTAATATTTTGTTAAAATTCGCGTTAAATTTTTGTTAAATCAGCTCATTTTTTAAC
CAATAGGCCGAAATCGGCAAAATCCCTTATAAATCAAAAGAATAGACCGAGATAGGGT
[37 nt withheld, positions 129-165]
AAAGAACGTGGACTCCAACGTCAAAGG
[49 nt withheld, positions 193-241]
T
[91 nt withheld, positions 243-333]
G
[124 nt withheld, positions 335-458]
CCCATTCGCCATTCAGGCTGCGCAACTGTTGGGAAGGGCGATCGGTGCGGGCCTCTTCGCTATTACGCCA
GCTGGCGAAAGGGGGATGTGCTGCAAGGCGATTAAGTTGGGTAACGCCAGGGTTTTCCCAGTCACGACGT
TGTAAAACGACGGCCAGTGAGCGCGCGTAATACGACTCACTATAGGGCGAATTGGGTACCACAGCACAGA
GATAATGAAATAATGGAACAGAGTGAGCTTTCAGATGAGATTTTCATTCAAGGCCTAGCCCTCACTGAGT
ATCAGGGGAGTGAAACAGAAGAGAAGCTTTTCGAGTGCACAATCTGTGGGGAATGCTTCTTCACTGCCAA
ACAGCTCGGGGACCACCACACCAAAGTTCACAAGGATGAGCCCTATGAGTATGGGCCCTCCTACACCCAT
GCCTCCTTTCTCACCGAGCCCCTCAGGAAGCACATCCCACTGTACGAATGCAAAGATTGCGGCCAGTCCT
TCCTAGACGACACTGTCATCGCTGAGCGCATGGTGTTTCATCCTGAGCGAGAAGGTGGGTCAGAAATAGT
AGCTGCCACTGCCCAAGAGGTCGAAGCCAATGTCCTCATCCCACAAGAAGTACTGCGAATCCAGGGGTCA
AATGCAGAAGCTGCTGAGCCCGAAGTGGAGGCTGCAGAGCCCGAGGTGGAGGCTGCAGAGCCTGAGGTGG
AGGCTGCAGAGCCTAATGGAGAGGCTGAAGGGCCAGATGGAGAAGCTGCTGAGCCTGATGGCGAGGCTGA
GCAGCCCAATGGAGAGGCTGAACAGCCAAACGGTGATGCTGACGAGCCAGACGGAGCCGGGATCGAAGAC
CCAGAAGAGAGAGCTGACGAGCCTGAGGAAGACGTCGAAGAGCCAGAGGGAGATGCAGATGAGCCCGATG
GTGCAGACATTGAAGACCCAGAAGAGGAAGGAGAAGATCAAGAGATTGAGGTTGAAGAACCATACTACAA
CTGTCATGAATGCGCAGAAACGTTCGCTTCCAGCTCAGCCTTTGGCGAGCATCTGAAAAGTCACGCCAGT
GTGATCATCTTCGAGCCGGCCAATGCTCCTGGAGAGTGCTCTGGCTACATTGAACGGGCCAGCACCAGTG
CAGGTGGTGCGGAGCAGGCAGACGACAAGTACTTCAAATGTGATGTGTGCGGGCAACTCTTCAACGACCG
CCTCTCCCTTGCCAGACACCAGAATTCTCACACTGGTGAGGGAAGAGGTAGCCTGCTAACTTGCGGGGAC
GTAGAGGAAAATCCTGGTCCCATAACTTCGTATAGCATACATTATACGAAGTTATCAATGGGCCCAAAAA
AGAAAAGAAAAGTTGAATTCATGGCCAGAAAAGTGGACCTGACCAGTTGTGACCGAGAGCCGATACACAT
TCCTGGCTCTATCCAGCCATGTGGGTGTTTGCTGGCCTGCGATGCCCAGGCAGTCAGGATTACTCGAATT
ACCGAAAATGCGGGTGCCTTCTTTGGCCGTGAAACGCCCCGTGTCGGCGAACTCTTAGCCGATTATTTCG
GAGAAACCGAGGCTCACGCACTTAGGAACGCACTGGCGCAATCAAGCGATCCCAAACGCCCTGCTCTCAT
CTTTGGGTGGAGAGATGGACTGACAGGCCGTACTTTCGACATAAGCCTTCACCGGCATGACGGAACCAGT
ATAATTGAGTTTGAACCGGCCGCCGCTGAGCAAGCAGACAACCCCCTTCGCCTGACCAGACAAATTATCG
CCCGCACTAAGGAGCTGAAATCGCTGGAAGAAATGGCCGCTCGTGTTCCCAGGTATCTTCAGGCAATGCT
GGGTTATCATAGGGTAATGCTCTACAGATTCGCCGACGATGGCTCTGGTATGGTAATAGGGGAGGCCAAG
CGATCCGACCTGGAGTCTTTTCTGGGGCAGCATTTCCCCGCATCTCTAGTACCCCAGCAGGCAAGGCTTT
TGTACCTCAAGAATGCCATCCGCGTGGTATCGGACTCCCGCGGTATTAGTAGCAGGATCGTTCCAGAACA
CGACGCCTCTGGAGCTGCGCTGGATCTGTCTTTCGCTCACCTCCGATCTATCAGCCCTTGTCATTTAGAG
TTTCTGCGAAATATGGGGGTCAGCGCAAGTATGTCCCTGAGCATAATAATCGATGGAACACTATGGGGCC
TAATAATTTGCCATCATTACGAACCTAGAGCAGTACCAATGGCACAGCGAGTGGCCGCCGAAATGTTCGC
CGATTTTTTGTCTCTTCATTTTACTGCCGCTCACCATCAGCGCGGCCACGGGACTGGCTCGACAGGTTCT
GGCAGTAGTGGGACTGCTTCATCAGAAGATAATAACATGGCCATGGCCAGAAAAGTGGACCTGACCAGTT
GTGACCGAGAGCCGATACACATTCCTGGCTCTATCCAGCCATGTGGGTGTTTGCTGGCCTGCGATGCCCA
GGCAGTCAGGATTACTCGAATTACCGAAAATGCGGGTGCCTTCTTTGGCCGTGAAACGCCCCGTGTCGGC
GAACTCTTAGCCGATTATTTCGGAGAAACCGAGGCTCACGCACTTAGGAACGCACTGGCGCAATCAAGCG
ATCCCAAACGCCCTGCTCTCATCTTTGGGTGGAGAGATGGACTGACAGGCCGTACTTTCGACATAAGCCT
TCACCGGCATGACGGAACCAGTATAATTGAGTTTGAACCGGCCGCCGCTGAGCAAGCAGACAACCCCCTT
CGCCTGACCAGACAAATTATCGCCCGCACTAAGGAGCTGAAATCGCTGGAAGAAATGGCCGCTCGTGTTC
CCAGGTATCTTCAGGCAATGCTGGGTTATCATAGGGTAATGCTCTACAGATTCGCCGACGATGGCTCTGG
TATGGTAATAGGGGAGGCCAAGCGATCCGACCTGGAGTCTTTTCTGGGGCAGCATTTCCCCGCATCTCTA
GTACCCCAGCAGGCAAGGCTTTTGTACCTCAAGAATGCCATCCGCGTGGTATCGGACTCCCGCGGTATTA
GTAGCAGGATCGTTCCAGAACACGACGCCTCTGGAGCTGCGCTGGATCTGTCTTTCGCTCACCTCCGATC
TATCAGCCCTTGTCATTTAGAGTTTCTGCGAAATATGGGGGTCAGCGCAAGTATGTCCCTGAGCATAATA
ATCGATGGAACACTATGGGGCCTAATAATTTGCCATCATTACGAACCTAGAGCAGTACCAATGGCACAGC
GAGTGGCCGCCGAAATGTTCGCCGATTTTTTGTCTCTTCATTTTACTGCCGCTCACCATCAGCGCGGATC
CGCGTTTAAACTCGAGTCTCACGGCTTCCCTCCCGAGGTGGAGGAGCAGGCCGCCGGCACCCTGCCCATG
AGCTGCGCCCAGGAGAGCGGCATGGATAGACACCCTGCTGCTTGCGCCAGCGCCAGGATCAACGTCTTGA
AGTTCCTATTCTCTAGAAAGTATAGGAACTTCTAGTGAGTAACCAGGCTGAAGAAAAGAAGAGCAAAGCC
AAACCTTCTTCCCAGAACCAGACCCTTAATAAATCACAAAGAGAGCCTAAACCAACCCATAATGTCTATA
AGAAATTCACCTTCCTGTATACATACCGGACTTCACATCAAAGACTTTCACTCTCATCACAGACTGAAAA
AAGAAAAGACATTGAACGCAGGGACTCTTTCAGTTTTAGCTGTTCCCTATGGAACATCAGTGTATATTTG
GGAAAGCTAGAGTGAACATCTACATCTTCCATTTCATCTAAGTAACTAGATTGAGGGAAAACCTAGTGAC
AATTCCAGACCACAGAGGTTGCCCCAGTCGACTGTAAATGATACCCCTTTCATACCCTATACATAATGAT
TCCTGCCATGTATATAAATGAGCAAATCAGTGATACATATATTTGGATTTAGTGTGCTATAGAATTTACA
GTTTACTCTACAGAGCTACCTAGCCTGGTACTCTGATTTTTTCCCTGAGGAGGAAGAGAGCAACAATTTA
GCATATATTTGTAAGTATTGTCCATGCAGAAGCTTTTCTGTGCATCATTTGAACCCCATTAGTATCCTTT
CCAGTAATGGAGTGTTCTGTCCCCTACCTCTTAGATAGTCCTGTGAAGGTGTGGGTGTGAAAGATCGTGT
GTCTTTGAATCCTGGCTGTGTGGAAACAGGCATTTTAGCTTCTACAGCCATTTGGTGTGCACCCAGACCC
CTTGAGACTGATTGTGTAACCCTTTACAATATATGGATTTGTCTCTGTGACCCAAATCAACCCATCCCTA
CATTTATATACCTTACAGTGGTTTTCTTGCAAAAAAAAAAAATGTTACATTTGAGGTGTTCTTTAAGGTT
TGGGTTTTTGTTTTCTAACCAACTCATCGTGTGTTTGATAGTGAATTCATGAAACCTGAAGCTTTTCCCT
GTAAATCTTAATGTCTTTGCCTTTAAAGGAGCTCCAGCTTTTGTTCCCTTTAGTGAGGGTTAATTGCGCG
CTTGGCGTAATCATGGTCATAGCTGTTTCCTGTGTGAAATTGTTATCCGCTCACAATTCCACACAACATA
CGAGCCGGAAGCATAAAGTGTAAAGCCTGGGGTGCCTAATGAGTGAGCTAACTCACATTAATTGCGTTGC
GCTCACTGCCCGCTTTCCAGTCGGGAAACCTGTCGTGCCAGCTGCATTAATGAATCGGCCAACGCGCGGG
GAGAGGCGGTTTGCGTATTGGGCGCTCTTCCGCTTCCTCGCTCACTGACTCGCTGCGCTCGGTCGTTCGG
CTGCGGCGAGCGGTATCAGCTCACTCAAAGGCGGTAATACGGTTATCCACAGAATCAGGGGATAACGCAG
GAAAGAACATGTGAGCAAAAGGCCAGCAAAAGGCCAGGAACCGTAAAAAGGCCGCGTTGCTGGCGTTTTT
CCATAGGCTCCGCCCCCCTGACGAGCATCACAAAAATCGACGCTCAAGTCAGAGGTGGCGAAACCCGACA
GGACTATAAAGATACCAGGCGTTTCCCCCTGGAAGCTCCCTCGTGCGCTCTCCTGTTCCGACCCTGCCGC
TTACCGGATACCTGTCCGCCTTTCTCCCTTCGGGAAGCGTGGCGCTTTCTCATAGCTCACGCTGTAGGTA
TCTCAGTTCGGTGTAGGTCGTTCGCTCCAAGCTGGGCTGTGTGCACGAACCCCCCGTTCAGCCCGACCGC
TGCGCCTTATCCGGTAACTATCGTCTTGAGTCCAACCCGGTAAGACACGACTTATCGCCACTGGCAGCAG
CCACTGGTAACAGGATTAGCAGAGCGAGGTATGTAGGCGGTGCTACAGAGTTCTTGAAGTGGTGGCCTAA
CTACGGCTACACTAGAAGGACAGTATTTGGTATCTGCGCTCTGCTGAAGCCAGTTACCTTCGGAAAAAGA
GTTGGTAGCTCTTGATCCGGCAAACAAACCACCGCTGGTAGCGGTGGTTTTTTTGTTTGCAAGCAGCAGA
TTACGCGCAGAAAAAAAGGATCTCAAGAAGATCCTTTGATCTTTTCTACGGGGTCTGACGCTCAGTGGAA
CGAAAACTCACGTTAAGGGATTTTGGTCATGAGATTATCAAAAAGGATCTTCACCTAGATCCTTTTAAAT
TAAAAATGAAGTTTTAAATCAATCTAAAGTATATATGAGTAAACTTGGTCTGACAGTTACCAATGCTTAA
TCAGTGAGGCACCTATCTCAGCGATCTGTCTATTTCGTTCATCCATAGTTGCCTGACTCCCCGTCGTGTA
GATAACTACGATACGGGAGGGCTTACCATCTGGCCCCAGTGCTGCAATGATACCGCGGCTGCCACGCTCA
CCGGCTCCAGATTTATCAGCAATAAACCAGCCAGCCGGAAGGGCCGAGCGCAGAAGTGGTCCTGCAACTT
TATCCGCCTCCATCCAGTCTATTAATTGTTGCCGGGAAGCTAGAGTAAGTAGTTCGCCAGTTAATAGTTT
GCGCAACGTTGTTGCCATTGCTACAGGCATCGTGGTGTCACGCTCGTCGTTTGGTATGGCTTCATTCAGC
TCCGGTTCCCAACGATCAAGGCGAGTTACATGATCCCCCATGTTGTGCAAAAAAGCGGTTAGCTCCTTCG
GTCCTCCGATCGTTGTCAGAAGTAAGTTGGCCGCAGTGTTATCACTCATGGTTATGGCAGCACTGCATAA
TTCTCTTACTGTCATGCCATCCGTAAGATGCTTTTCTGTGACTGGTGAGTACTCAACCAAGTCATTCTGA
GAATAGTGTATGCGGCGACCGAGTTGCTCTTGCCCGGCGTCAATACGGGATAATACCGCGCCACATAGCA
GAACTTTAAAAGTGCTCATCATTGGAAAACGTTCTTCGGGGCGAAAACTCTCAAGGATCTTACCGCTGTT
GAGATCCAGTTCGATGTAACCCACTCGTGCACCCAACTGATCTTCAGCATCTTTTACTTTCACCAGCGTT
TCTGGGTGAGCAAAAACAGGAAGGCAAAATGCCGCAAAAAAGGGAATAAGGGCGACACGGAAATGTTGAA
TACTCATACTCTTCCTTTTTCAATATTATTGAAGCATTTATCAGGGTTATTGTCTCATGAGCGGATACAT
ATTTGAATGTATTTAGAAAAATAAACAAATAGGGGTTCCGCGCACATTTCCCCGAAAAGTGCCAC
Features (pLannotate 1.2.2; 18 found; start..end, strand, type, name):
     30..458     -  rep_origin     f1 ori (sequence partly withheld): f1 bacteriophage origin of replication; arrow indicates direction of (+) strand synthesis
    463..618     -  CDS            lacZα (fragment): LacZα fragment of β-galactosidase; lacZ fragment
    626..644     +  promoter       T7 promoter: promoter for bacteriophage T7 RNA polymerase
    660..1685    +  CDS            Peg3 (fragment): PEG3_MOUSE - Also known as Kiaa0287, Pw1. Experimental evidence at protein level: Swiss-Prot protein existence level 1. Induces apoptosis in cooperation with SIAH1A. Acts as a mediator between p53/TP53 and BAX in a neuronal death pathway that is activated by DNA damage. Acts synergistically with TRAF2 and inhibits TNF induced apoptosis through activation of NF-kappa-B. Plays a role in regulating maternal behavior and offspring growth. From Mus musculus (Mouse).
   1740..1773    +  protein_bind   loxP: Cre-mediated recombination occurs in the 8-bp core sequence (GCATACAT). Cre recombinase
   1809..2741    +  CDS            iRFP670: iRFP670 is a basic (constitutively fluorescent) near ir fluorescent protein published in 2013, derived from Rhodopseudomonas palustris CGA009. It has low acid sensitivity. It requires the cofactor biliverdin for fluorescence.
   2742..2819    +  CDS            TDsmURFP (fragment): TDsmURFP is a basic (constitutively fluorescent) near ir fluorescent protein published in 2016, derived from Trichodesmium erythraeum IMS101. It requires the cofactor biliverdin for fluorescence.
   2811..3743    +  CDS            iRFP670: iRFP670 is a basic (constitutively fluorescent) near ir fluorescent protein published in 2013, derived from Rhodopseudomonas palustris CGA009. It has low acid sensitivity. It requires the cofactor biliverdin for fluorescence.
   3765..3884    +  CDS            hPEST: PEST degradation sequence from mouse ornithine decarboxylase human codon-optimized
   3887..3920    +  protein_bind   FRT (minimal): supports FLP-mediated excision but not integration (Turan and Bode, 2011) FLP recombinase from the Saccharomyces cerevisiae 2μ plasmid
   4915..4933    -  promoter       T3 promoter: promoter for bacteriophage T3 RNA polymerase
   4978..4994    -  protein_bind   lac operator: The lac repressor binds to the lac operator to inhibit transcription in E. coli. This inhibition can be relieved by adding lactose or isopropyl-β-D-thiogalactopyranoside (IPTG). lac repressor encoded by lacI
   5002..5032    -  promoter       lac promoter: promoter for the E. coli lac operon
   5047..5068    -  protein_bind   CAP binding site: CAP binding activates transcription in the presence of cAMP. E. coli catabolite activator protein
   5081..5173    -  CDS            lacI (fragment): lac repressor; lacI; The lac repressor binds to the lac operator to inhibit transcription in E. coli. This inhibition can be relieved by adding lactose or isopropyl-β-D-thiogalactopyranoside (IPTG).
   5356..5944    -  rep_origin     ori: high-copy-number ColE1/pMB1/pBR322/pUC origin of replication
   6115..6975    -  CDS            AmpR: β-lactamase; bla; confers resistance to ampicillin, carbenicillin, and related antibiotics
   6976..7080    -  promoter       AmpR promoter: bla
