>Addgene plasmid #122353 | pTV-Peg3-tdiRFP670-PEST | addgene full sequence | sequence record 238856 | Addgene NGS Result
CTAAATTGTAAGCGTTAATATTTTGTTAAAATTCGCGTTAAATTTTTGTTAAATCAGCTCATTTTTTAAC
CAATAGGCCGAAATCGGCAAAATCCCTTATAAATCAAAAGAATAGACCGAGATAGGGT
[37 nt withheld, positions 129-165]
AAAGAACGTGGACTCCAACGTCAAAGG
[49 nt withheld, positions 193-241]
T
[91 nt withheld, positions 243-333]
G
[124 nt withheld, positions 335-458]
CCCATTCGCCATTCAGGCTGCGCAACTGTTGGGAAGGGCGATCGGTGCGGGCCTCTTCGCTATTACGCCA
GCTGGCGAAAGGGGGATGTGCTGCAAGGCGATTAAGTTGGGTAACGCCAGGGTTTTCCCAGTCACGACGT
TGTAAAACGACGGCCAGTGAGCGCGCGTAATACGACTCACTATAGGGCGAATTGGGTACCACAGCACAGA
GATAATGAAATAATGGAACAGAGTGAGCTTTCAGATGAGATTTTCATTCAAGGCCTAGCCCTCACTGAGT
ATCAGGGGAGTGAAACAGAAGAGAAGCTTTTCGAGTGCACAATCTGTGGGGAATGCTTCTTCACTGCCAA
ACAGCTCGGGGACCACCACACCAAAGTTCACAAGGATGAGCCCTATGAGTATGGGCCCTCCTACACCCAT
GCCTCCTTTCTCACCGAGCCCCTCAGGAAGCACATCCCACTGTACGAATGCAAAGATTGCGGCCAGTCCT
TCCTAGACGACACTGTCATCGCTGAGCGCATGGTGTTTCATCCTGAGCGAGAAGGTGGGTCAGAAATAGT
AGCTGCCACTGCCCAAGAGGTCGAAGCCAATGTCCTCATCCCACAAGAAGTACTGCGAATCCAGGGGTCA
AATGCAGAAGCTGCTGAGCCCGAAGTGGAGGCTGCAGAGCCCGAGGTGGAGGCTGCAGAGCCTGAGGTGG
AGGCTGCAGAGCCTAATGGAGAGGCTGAAGGGCCAGATGGAGAAGCTGCTGAGCCTGATGGCGAGGCTGA
GCAGCCCAATGGAGAGGCTGAACAGCCAAACGGTGATGCTGACGAGCCAGACGGAGCCGGGATCGAAGAC
CCAGAAGAGAGAGCTGACGAGCCTGAGGAAGACGTCGAAGAGCCAGAGGGAGATGCAGATGAGCCCGATG
GTGCAGACATTGAAGACCCAGAAGAGGAAGGAGAAGATCAAGAGATTGAGGTTGAAGAACCATACTACAA
CTGTCATGAATGCGCAGAAACGTTCGCTTCCAGCTCAGCCTTTGGCGAGCATCTGAAAAGTCACGCCAGT
GTGATCATCTTCGAGCCGGCCAATGCTCCTGGAGAGTGCTCTGGCTACATTGAACGGGCCAGCACCAGTG
CAGGTGGTGCGGAGCAGGCAGACGACAAGTACTTCAAATGTGATGTGTGCGGGCAACTCTTCAACGACCG
CCTCTCCCTTGCCAGACACCAGAATTCTCACACTGGTGAGGGAAGAGGTAGCCTGCTAACTTGCGGGGAC
GTAGAGGAAAATCCTGGTCCCATAACTTCGTATAGCATACATTATACGAAGTTATCAATGGGCCCAAAAA
AGAAAAGAAAAGTTGAATTCATGGCCAGAAAAGTGGACCTGACCAGTTGTGACCGAGAGCCGATACACAT
TCCTGGCTCTATCCAGCCATGTGGGTGTTTGCTGGCCTGCGATGCCCAGGCAGTCAGGATTACTCGAATT
ACCGAAAATGCGGGTGCCTTCTTTGGCCGTGAAACGCCCCGTGTCGGCGAACTCTTAGCCGATTATTTCG
GAGAAACCGAGGCTCACGCACTTAGGAACGCACTGGCGCAATCAAGCGATCCCAAACGCCCTGCTCTCAT
CTTTGGGTGGAGAGATGGACTGACAGGCCGTACTTTCGACATAAGCCTTCACCGGCATGACGGAACCAGT
ATAATTGAGTTTGAACCGGCCGCCGCTGAGCAAGCAGACAACCCCCTTCGCCTGACCAGACAAATTATCG
CCCGCACTAAGGAGCTGAAATCGCTGGAAGAAATGGCCGCTCGTGTTCCCAGGTATCTTCAGGCAATGCT
GGGTTATCATAGGGTAATGCTCTACAGATTCGCCGACGATGGCTCTGGTATGGTAATAGGGGAGGCCAAG
CGATCCGACCTGGAGTCTTTTCTGGGGCAGCATTTCCCCGCATCTCTAGTACCCCAGCAGGCAAGGCTTT
TGTACCTCAAGAATGCCATCCGCGTGGTATCGGACTCCCGCGGTATTAGTAGCAGGATCGTTCCAGAACA
CGACGCCTCTGGAGCTGCGCTGGATCTGTCTTTCGCTCACCTCCGATCTATCAGCCCTTGTCATTTAGAG
TTTCTGCGAAATATGGGGGTCAGCGCAAGTATGTCCCTGAGCATAATAATCGATGGAACACTATGGGGCC
TAATAATTTGCCATCATTACGAACCTAGAGCAGTACCAATGGCACAGCGAGTGGCCGCCGAAATGTTCGC
CGATTTTTTGTCTCTTCATTTTACTGCCGCTCACCATCAGCGCGGCCACGGGACTGGCTCGACAGGTTCT
GGCAGTAGTGGGACTGCTTCATCAGAAAATAATAACATGGCCATGGCCAGAAAAGTGGACCTGACCAGTT
GTGACCGAGAGCCGATACACATTCCTGGCTCTATCCAGCCATGTGGGTGTTTGCTGGCCTGCGATGCCCA
GGCAGTCAGGATTACTCGAATTACCGAAAATGCGGGTGCCTTCTTTGGCCGTGAAACGCCCCGTGTCGGC
GAACTCTTAGCCGATTATTTCGGAGAAACCGAGGCTCACGCACTTAGGAACGCACTGGCGCAATCAAGCG
ATCCCAAACGCCCTGCTCTCATCTTTGGGTGGAGAGATGGACTGACAGGCCGTACTTTCGACATAAGCCT
TCACCGGCATGACGGAACCAGTATAATTGAGTTTGAACCGGCCGCCGCTGAGCAAGCAGACAACCCCCTT
CGCCTGACCAGACAAATTATCGCCCGCACTAAGGAGCTGAAATCGCTGGAAGAAATGGCCGCTCGTGTTC
CCAGGTATCTTCAGGCAATGCTGGGTTATCATAGGGTAATGCTCTACAGATTCGCCGACGATGGCTCTGG
TATGGTAATAGGGGAGGCCAAGCGATCCGACCTGGAGTCTTTTCTGGGGCAGCATTTCCCCGCATCTCTA
GTACCCCAGCAGGCAAGGCTTTTGTACCTCAAGAATGCCATCCGCGTGGTATCGGACTCCCGCGGTATTA
GTAGCAGGATCGTTCCAGAACACGACGCCTCTGGAGCTGCGCTGGATCTGTCTTTCGCTCACCTCCGATC
TATCAGCCCTTGTCATTTAGAGTTTCTGCGAAATATGGGGGTCAGCGCAAGTATGTCCCTGAGCATAATA
ATCGATGGAACACTATGGGGCCTAATAATTTGCCATCATTACGAACCTAGAGCAGTACCAATGGCACAGC
GAGTGGCCGCCGAAATGTTCGCCGATTTTTTGTCTCTTCATTTTACTGCCGCTCACCATCAGCGCGGATC
CGCGTTTAAACTCGAGTCTCACGGCTTCCCTCCCGAGGTGGAGGAGCAGGCCGCCGGCACCCTGCCCATG
AGCTGCGCCCAGGAGAGCGGCATGGATAGACACCCTGCTGCTTGCGCCAGCGCCAGGATCAACGTCTTGA
AGTTCCTATTCTCTAGAAAGTATAGGAACTTCTAGTGAGTAACCAGGCTGAAGAAAAGAAGAGCAAAGCC
AAACCTTCTTCCCAGAACCAGACCCTTAATAAATCACAAAGAGAGCCTAAACCAACCCATAATGTCTATA
AGAAATTCACCTTCCTGTATACATACCGGACTTCACATCAAAGACTTTCACTCTCATCACAGACTGAAAA
AAGAAAAGACATTGAACGCAGGGACTCTTTCAGTTTTAGCTGTTCCCTATGGAACATCAGTGTATATTTG
GGAAAGCTAGAGTGAACATCTACATCTTCCATTTCATCTAAGTAACTAGATTGAGGGAAAACCTAGTGAC
AATTCCAGACCACAGAGGTTGCCCCAGTCGACTGTAAATGATACCCCTTTCATACCCTATACATAATGAT
TCCTGCCATGTATATAAATGAGCAAATCAGTGATACATATATTTGGATTTAGTGTGCTATAGAATTTACA
GTTTACTCTACAGAGCTACCTAGCCTGGTACTCTGATTTTTTCCCTGAGGAGGAAGAGAGCAACAATTTA
GCATATATTTGTAAGTATTGTCCATGCAGAAGCTTTTCTGTGCATCATTTGAACCCCATTAGTATCCTTT
CCAGTAATGGAGTGTTCTGTCCCCTACCTCTTAGATAGTCCTGTGAAGGTGTGGGTGTGAAAGATCGTGT
GTCTTTGAATCCTGGCTGTGTGGAAACAGGCATTTTAGCTTCTACAGCCATTTGGTGTGCACCCAGACCC
CTTGAGACTGATTGTGTAACCCTTTACAATATATGGATTTGTCTCTGTGACCCAAATCAACCCATCCCTA
CATTTATATACCTTACAGTGGTTTTCTTGCAAAAAAAAAAAATGTTACATTTGAGGTGTTCTTTAAGGTT
TGGGTTTTTGTTTTCTAACCAACTCATCGTGTGTTTGATAGTGAATTCATGAAACCTGAAGCTTTTCCCT
GTAAATCTTAATGTCTTTGCCTTTAAAGGAGCTCCAGCTTTTGTTCCCTTTAGTGAGGGTTAATTGCGCG
CTTGGCGTAATCATGGTCATAGCTGTTTCCTGTGTGAAATTGTTATCCGCTCACAATTCCACACAACATA
CGAGCCGGAAGCATAAAGTGTAAAGCCTGGGGTGCCTAATGAGTGAGCTAACTCACATTAATTGCGTTGC
GCTCACTGCCCGCTTTCCAGTCGGGAAACCTGTCGTGCCAGCTGCATTAATGAATCGGCCAACGCGCGGG
GAGAGGCGGTTTGCGTATTGGGCGCTCTTCCGCTTCCTCGCTCACTGACTCGCTGCGCTCGGTCGTTCGG
CTGCGGCGAGCGGTATCAGCTCACTCAAAGGCGGTAATACGGTTATCCACAGAATCAGGGGATAACGCAG
GAAAGAACATGTGAGCAAAAGGCCAGCAAAAGGCCAGGAACCGTAAAAAGGCCGCGTTGCTGGCGTTTTT
CCATAGGCTCCGCCCCCCTGACGAGCATCACAAAAATCGACGCTCAAGTCAGAGGTGGCGAAACCCGACA
GGACTATAAAGATACCAGGCGTTTCCCCCTGGAAGCTCCCTCGTGCGCTCTCCTGTTCCGACCCTGCCGC
TTACCGGATACCTGTCCGCCTTTCTCCCTTCGGGAAGCGTGGCGCTTTCTCATAGCTCACGCTGTAGGTA
TCTCAGTTCGGTGTAGGTCGTTCGCTCCAAGCTGGGCTGTGTGCACGAACCCCCCGTTCAGCCCGACCGC
TGCGCCTTATCCGGTAACTATCGTCTTGAGTCCAACCCGGTAAGACACGACTTATCGCCACTGGCAGCAG
CCACTGGTAACAGGATTAGCAGAGCGAGGTATGTAGGCGGTGCTACAGAGTTCTTGAAGTGGTGGCCTAA
CTACGGCTACACTAGAAGAACAGTATTTGGTATCTGCGCTCTGCTGAAGCCAGTTACCTTCGGAAAAAGA
GTTGGTAGCTCTTGATCCGGCAAACAAACCACCGCTGGTAGCGGTGGTTTTTTTGTTTGCAAGCAGCAGA
TTACGCGCAGAAAAAAAGGATCTCAAGAAGATCCTTTGATCTTTTCTACGGGGTCTGACGCTCAGTGGAA
CGAAAACTCACGTTAAGGGATTTTGGTCATGAGATTATCAAAAAGGATCTTCACCTAGATCCTTTTAAAT
TAAAAATGAAGTTTTAAATCAATCTAAAGTATATATGAGTAAACTTGGTCTGACAGTTACCAATGCTTAA
TCAGTGAGGCACCTATCTCAGCGATCTGTCTATTTCGTTCATCCATAGTTGCCTGACTCCCCGTCGTGTA
GATAACTACGATACGGGAGGGCTTACCATCTGGCCCCAGTGCTGCAATGATACCGCGGCTGCCACGCTCA
CCGGCTCCAGATTTATCAGCAATAAACCAGCCAGCCGGAAGGGCCGAGCGCAGAAGTGGTCCTGCAACTT
TATCCGCCTCCATCCAGTCTATTAATTGTTGCCGGGAAGCTAGAGTAAGTAGTTCGCCAGTTAATAGTTT
GCGCAACGTTGTTGCCATTGCTACAGGCATCGTGGTGTCACGCTCGTCGTTTGGTATGGCTTCATTCAGC
TCCGGTTCCCAACGATCAAGGCGAGTTACATGATCCCCCATGTTGTGCAAAAAAGCGGTTAGCTCCTTCG
GTCCTCCGATCGTTGTCAGAAGTAAGTTGGCCGCAGTGTTATCACTCATGGTTATGGCAGCACTGCATAA
TTCTCTTACTGTCATGCCATCCGTAAGATGCTTTTCTGTGACTGGTGAGTACTCAACCAAGTCATTCTGA
GAATAGTGTATGCGGCGACCGAGTTGCTCTTGCCCGGCGTCAATACGGGATAATACCGCGCCACATAGCA
GAACTTTAAAAGTGCTCATCATTGGAAAACGTTCTTCGGGGCGAAAACTCTCAAGGATCTTACCGCTGTT
GAGATCCAGTTCGATGTAACCCACTCGTGCACCCAACTGATCTTCAGCATCTTTTACTTTCACCAGCGTT
TCTGGGTGAGCAAAAACAGGAAGGCAAAATGCCGCAAAAAAGGGAATAAGGGCGACACGGAAATGTTGAA
TACTCATACTCTTCCTTTTCAATATTATTGAAGCATTTATCAGGGTTATTGTCTCATGAGCGGATACATA
TTTGAATGTATTTAGAAAAATAAACAAATAGGGATTCCGCGCACATTTCCCCGAAAAGTGCCAC
Features (pLannotate 1.2.2; 18 found; start..end, strand, type, name):
     30..458     -  rep_origin     f1 ori (sequence partly withheld): f1 bacteriophage origin of replication; arrow indicates direction of (+) strand synthesis
    463..618     -  CDS            lacZα (fragment): LacZα fragment of β-galactosidase; lacZ fragment
    626..644     +  promoter       T7 promoter: promoter for bacteriophage T7 RNA polymerase
    660..1685    +  CDS            Peg3 (fragment): PEG3_MOUSE - Also known as Kiaa0287, Pw1. Experimental evidence at protein level: Swiss-Prot protein existence level 1. Induces apoptosis in cooperation with SIAH1A. Acts as a mediator between p53/TP53 and BAX in a neuronal death pathway that is activated by DNA damage. Acts synergistically with TRAF2 and inhibits TNF induced apoptosis through activation of NF-kappa-B. Plays a role in regulating maternal behavior and offspring growth. From Mus musculus (Mouse).
   1740..1773    +  protein_bind   loxP: Cre-mediated recombination occurs in the 8-bp core sequence (GCATACAT). Cre recombinase
   1809..2741    +  CDS            iRFP670: iRFP670 is a basic (constitutively fluorescent) near ir fluorescent protein published in 2013, derived from Rhodopseudomonas palustris CGA009. It has low acid sensitivity. It requires the cofactor biliverdin for fluorescence.
   2742..2819    +  CDS            TDsmURFP (fragment): TDsmURFP is a basic (constitutively fluorescent) near ir fluorescent protein published in 2016, derived from Trichodesmium erythraeum IMS101. It requires the cofactor biliverdin for fluorescence.
   2811..3743    +  CDS            iRFP670: iRFP670 is a basic (constitutively fluorescent) near ir fluorescent protein published in 2013, derived from Rhodopseudomonas palustris CGA009. It has low acid sensitivity. It requires the cofactor biliverdin for fluorescence.
   3765..3884    +  CDS            hPEST: PEST degradation sequence from mouse ornithine decarboxylase human codon-optimized
   3887..3920    +  protein_bind   FRT (minimal): supports FLP-mediated excision but not integration (Turan and Bode, 2011) FLP recombinase from the Saccharomyces cerevisiae 2μ plasmid
   4915..4933    -  promoter       T3 promoter: promoter for bacteriophage T3 RNA polymerase
   4978..4994    -  protein_bind   lac operator: The lac repressor binds to the lac operator to inhibit transcription in E. coli. This inhibition can be relieved by adding lactose or isopropyl-β-D-thiogalactopyranoside (IPTG). lac repressor encoded by lacI
   5002..5032    -  promoter       lac promoter: promoter for the E. coli lac operon
   5047..5068    -  protein_bind   CAP binding site: CAP binding activates transcription in the presence of cAMP. E. coli catabolite activator protein
   5081..5173    -  CDS            lacI (fragment): lac repressor; lacI; The lac repressor binds to the lac operator to inhibit transcription in E. coli. This inhibition can be relieved by adding lactose or isopropyl-β-D-thiogalactopyranoside (IPTG).
   5356..5944    -  rep_origin     ori: high-copy-number ColE1/pMB1/pBR322/pUC origin of replication
   6115..6975    -  CDS            AmpR: β-lactamase; bla; confers resistance to ampicillin, carbenicillin, and related antibiotics
   6976..7079    -  promoter       AmpR promoter: bla
