[The description below was written by a language model from this plasmid's Addgene catalogue record and pLannotate feature annotations shown in this document.]
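Description:
pTV-Peg3-tdiRFP670-PEST is a mouse gene-targeting (knock-in donor) plasmid built on the pBSK (pBluescript-type) cloning backbone. It is maintained in E. coli through a high-copy ColE1/pUC origin with ampicillin selection (AmpR with its bla promoter). It keeps the usual backbone elements: an f1 origin, lacZα and lac promoter/operator remnants, and T7 and T3 promoters flanking the insert. The catalogue lists a total size of about 7.1 kb, and both sequence records (7,102 and 7,103 nt) give essentially identical annotations.

The roughly 4.3 kb insert, assembled by Gibson cloning, is designed to place a 2A-tdiRFP670-PEST cassette immediately upstream of the stop codon of mouse Peg3. A fragment of about 1 kb from the Peg3 coding sequence serves as the 5′ homology arm. The unannotated stretch of about 1 kb between the FRT site and the T3 promoter presumably corresponds to the 3′ arm. After the 5′ arm comes the region where the 2A peptide should lie, although it is not called in the feature tables, followed by a loxP site. Next are two tandem copies of the near-infrared, biliverdin-dependent fluorescent protein iRFP670, joined by a short linker that the annotation tool matched to a tandem-dimer linker from another protein. A PEST degradation sequence from mouse ornithine decarboxylase and a minimal FRT site complete the cassette.

No promoter and no mammalian selection marker are annotated, so reporter expression would depend on the endogenous Peg3 locus. The 2A would release the reporter from Peg3 protein, and the PEST motif would shorten its half-life so that fluorescence follows recent transcription. The associated study concerns transcriptional bursting kinetics in mouse embryonic stem cells. The record does not state the purpose of the single loxP and FRT sites.
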