Addgene plasmid #122353: pTV-Peg3-tdiRFP670-PEST
Purpose: Targeting vector for mouse Peg3 to insert 2A-tdiRFP670-PEST into immediately upstream of stop codon.
Depositing lab: Hiroshi Ochiai. Depositing organization: Hiroshima University. Publication: Genome-wide kinetic properties of transcriptional bursting in mouse embryonic stem cells. Ochiai H, Hayashi T, Umeda M, Yoshimura M, Harada A, Shimizu Y, Nakano K, Saitoh N, Liu Z, Yamamoto T, Okamura T, Ohkawa Y, Kimura H, Nikaido I. Sci Adv. 2020 Jun 17;6(25):eaaz6699. doi: 10.1126/sciadv.aaz6699. eCollection 2020 Jun. PubMed 32596448.
Backbone
  Vector backbone: pBSK
  Backbone size w/o insert (bp): 2850
  Total vector size (bp): 7136
  Vector type: Mouse Targeting
Growth in bacteria
  Bacterial resistance: Ampicillin, 100 μg/mL
  Growth temperature: 37°C
  Growth strain: DH5alpha
  Copy number: High Copy
Gene/Insert
  Gene/Insert name: 2A-tdiRFP-PEST with homology arms for Peg3
  Species: Synthetic
  Insert size (bp): 4286
  Cloning method: Gibson Cloning
  Sequencing primers: 5′ M13-fwr; 3′ M13-rev
Terms and licenses: Academic/Nonprofit Terms; Industry Terms: Not Available to Industry
How to cite: pTV-Peg3-tdiRFP670-PEST was a gift from Hiroshi Ochiai (Addgene plasmid # 122353 ; http://n2t.net/addgene:122353 ; RRID:Addgene_122353)
